>Addgene plasmid #32265 | TAL024 | depositor full sequence | sequence record 36577 | TAL024 sequence 2827 bps
TCGCGCGTTTCGGTGATGACGGTGAAAACCTCTGACACATGCAGCTCCCGGAGACGGTCACAGCTTGTCT
GTAAGCGGATGCCGGGAGCAGACAAGCCCGTCAGGGCGCGTCAGCGGGTGTTGGCGGGTGTCGGGGCTGG
CTTAACTATGCGGCATCAGAGCAGATTGTACTGAGAGTGCACCATATGCGGTGTGAAATACCGCACAGAT
GCGTAAGGAGAAAATACCGCATCAGGCGCCATTCGCCATTCAGGCTGCGCAACTGTTGGGAAGGGCGATC
GGTGCGGGCCTCTTCGCTATTACGCCAGCTGGCGAAAGGGGGATGTGCTGCAAGGCGATTAAGTTGGGTA
ACGCCAGGGTTTTCCCAGTCACGACGTTGTAAAACGACGGCCAGTGAATTCGAGCTCGGTACCTCGCGAA
TGCATCTAGAGAAGACAATTGACGCCTGCACAAGTGGTCGCCATCGCCAACAACAACGGCGGTAAGCAGG
CGCTGGAAACAGTACAGCGCCTGCTGCCTGTACTGTGCCAGGATCATGGACTGAAGAGACCGGATCCCGG
GCCCGTCGACTGCAGAGGCCTGCATGCAAGCTTGGCGTAATCATGGTCATAGCTGTTTCCTGTGTGAAAT
TGTTATCCGCTCACAATTCCACACAACATACGAGCCGGAAGCATAAAGTGTAAAGCCTGGGGTGCCTAAT
GAGTGAGCTAACTCACATTAATTGCGTTGCGCTCACTGCCCGCTTTCCAGTCGGGAAACCTGTCGTGCCA
GCTGCATTAATGAATCGGCCAACGCGCGGGGAGAGGCGGTTTGCGTATTGGGCGCTCTTCCGCTTCCTCG
CTCACTGACTCGCTGCGCTCGGTCGTTCGGCTGCGGCGAGCGGTATCAGCTCACTCAAAGGCGGTAATAC
GGTTATCCACAGAATCAGGGGATAACGCAGGAAAGAACATGTGAGCAAAAGGCCAGCAAAAGGCCAGGAA
CCGTAAAAAGGCCGCGTTGCTGGCGTTTTTCCATAGGCTCCGCCCCCCTGACGAGCATCACAAAAATCGA
CGCTCAAGTCAGAGGTGGCGAAACCCGACAGGACTATAAAGATACCAGGCGTTTCCCCCTGGAAGCTCCC
TCGTGCGCTCTCCTGTTCCGACCCTGCCGCTTACCGGATACCTGTCCGCCTTTCTCCCTTCGGGAAGCGT
GGCGCTTTCTCATAGCTCACGCTGTAGGTATCTCAGTTCGGTGTAGGTCGTTCGCTCCAAGCTGGGCTGT
GTGCACGAACCCCCCGTTCAGCCCGACCGCTGCGCCTTATCCGGTAACTATCGTCTTGAGTCCAACCCGG
TAAGACACGACTTATCGCCACTGGCAGCAGCCACTGGTAACAGGATTAGCAGAGCGAGGTATGTAGGCGG
TGCTACAGAGTTCTTGAAGTGGTGGCCTAACTACGGCTACACTAGAAGAACAGTATTTGGTATCTGCGCT
CTGCTGAAGCCAGTTACCTTCGGAAAAAGAGTTGGTAGCTCTTGATCCGGCAAACAAACCACCGCTGGTA
GCGGTGGTTTTTTTGTTTGCAAGCAGCAGATTACGCGCAGAAAAAAAGGATCTCAAGAAGATCCTTTGAT
CTTTTCTACGGGGTCTGACGCTCAGTGGAACGAAAACTCACGTTAAGGGATTTTGGTCATGAGATTATCA
AAAAGGATCTTCACCTAGATCCTTTTAAATTAAAAATGAAGTTTTAAATCAATCTAAAGTATATATGAGT
AAACTTGGTCTGACAGTTACCAATGCTTAATCAGTGAGGCACCTATCTCAGCGATCTGTCTATTTCGTTC
ATCCATAGTTGCCTGACTCCCCGTCGTGTAGATAACTACGATACGGGAGGGCTTACCATCTGGCCCCAGT
GCTGCAATGATACCGCGAGAGCCACGCTCACCGGCTCCAGATTTATCAGCAATAAACCAGCCAGCCGGAA
GGGCCGAGCGCAGAAGTGGTCCTGCAACTTTATCCGCCTCCATCCAGTCTATTAATTGTTGCCGGGAAGC
TAGAGTAAGTAGTTCGCCAGTTAATAGTTTGCGCAACGTTGTTGCCATTGCTACAGGCATCGTGGTGTCA
CGCTCGTCGTTTGGTATGGCTTCATTCAGCTCCGGTTCCCAACGATCAAGGCGAGTTACATGATCCCCCA
TGTTGTGCAAAAAAGCGGTTAGCTCCTTCGGTCCTCCGATCGTTGTCAGAAGTAAGTTGGCCGCAGTGTT
ATCACTCATGGTTATGGCAGCACTGCATAATTCTCTTACTGTCATGCCATCCGTAAGATGCTTTTCTGTG
ACTGGTGAGTACTCAACCAAGTCATTCTGAGAATAGTGTATGCGGCGACCGAGTTGCTCTTGCCCGGCGT
CAATACGGGATAATACCGCGCCACATAGCAGAACTTTAAAAGTGCTCATCATTGGAAAACGTTCTTCGGG
GCGAAAACTCTCAAGGATCTTACCGCTGTTGAGATCCAGTTCGATGTAACCCACTCGTGCACCCAACTGA
TCTTCAGCATCTTTTACTTTCACCAGCGTTTCTGGGTGAGCAAAAACAGGAAGGCAAAATGCCGCAAAAA
AGGGAATAAGGGCGACACGGAAATGTTGAATACTCATACTCTTCCTTTTTCAATATTATTGAAGCATTTA
TCAGGGTTATTGTCTCATGAGCGGATACATATTTGAATGTATTTAGAAAAATAAACAAATAGGGGTTCCG
CGCACATTTCCCCGAAAAGTGCCACCTGACGTCTAAGAAACCATTATTATCATGACATTAACCTATAAAA
ATAGGCGTATCACGAGGCCCTTTCGTC
Features (pLannotate 1.2.2; 10 found; start..end, strand, type, name):
    137..236     +  misc_feature   bom (fragment): basis of mobility region from pBR322
    242..399     -  CDS            lacZα (fragment): LacZα fragment of β-galactosidase; lacZ fragment
    630..646     -  protein_bind   lac operator: The lac repressor binds to the lac operator to inhibit transcription in E. coli. This inhibition can be relieved by adding lactose or isopropyl-β-D-thiogalactopyranoside (IPTG). lac repressor encoded by lacI
    654..684     -  promoter       lac promoter: promoter for the E. coli lac operon
    699..720     -  protein_bind   CAP binding site: CAP binding activates transcription in the presence of cAMP. E. coli catabolite activator protein
    733..825     -  CDS            lacI (fragment): lac repressor; lacI; The lac repressor binds to the lac operator to inhibit transcription in E. coli. This inhibition can be relieved by adding lactose or isopropyl-β-D-thiogalactopyranoside (IPTG).
   1008..1596    -  rep_origin     ori: high-copy-number ColE1/pMB1/pBR322/pUC origin of replication
   1767..2627    -  CDS            AmpR: β-lactamase; bla; confers resistance to ampicillin, carbenicillin, and related antibiotics
   2628..2732    -  promoter       AmpR promoter: bla
   2827..35      +  CDS            rop (fragment) (across the origin): Rop protein, which maintains plasmids at low copy number; rop
