[The description below was written by a language model from this plasmid's Addgene catalogue record, the feature table of its GenBank file and pLannotate feature annotations shown in this document.]
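Description:
TAL024 is a small, high-copy bacterial cloning plasmid that stores a single TAL effector repeat module for building engineered TALENs. The backbone is pUC57-ΔBsaI, a pUC57 derivative in which a silent single-base change within a valine codon removes the vector's own BsaI site, presumably so that BsaI can be used on the insert without cutting the backbone. It replicates in E. coli from the ColE1/pUC-type origin and is selected with ampicillin through the β-lactamase gene and its native promoter. The feature table also finds the usual pUC remnants: a lacZα fragment with the lac promoter, lac operator and CAP binding site, plus short fragments annotated as lacI, bom and rop that are vestigial backbone sequence rather than functional parts.

The payload is a 119 bp insert, cloned between a BbsI site (destroyed during cloning) and a retained BamHI site. Its alternative names describe it as a type IV (δ) unit with the NN repeat-variable diresidue, which specifies guanine. The insert itself is not annotated in either table. In the full 2,827 nt record it most likely lies in the unannotated gap between the lacZα fragment and the lac operator, where the polylinker sits. The accompanying GenBank record covers only 866 bp of the plasmid and lists mainly M13 and other sequencing primer sites and lac regulatory elements flanking the cloning region.

There is no eukaryotic promoter, nuclease domain or expression cassette, so the plasmid is an archive part rather than an expression vector. Such modules are excised and joined in a defined order to build custom repeat arrays, which are then transferred into a TALEN expression backbone. The associated publication used such nucleases for targeted gene disruption in somatic zebrafish cells.
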