Addgene plasmid #32265: TAL024
Depositing lab: Keith Joung. Depositing organization: Massachusetts General Hospital. Publication: Targeted gene disruption in somatic zebrafish cells using engineered TALENs. Sander JD, Cade L, Khayter C, Reyon D, Peterson RT, Joung JK, Yeh JR. Nat Biotechnol. 2011 Aug 5;29(8):697-8. doi: 10.1038/nbt.1934. PubMed 21822241.
Backbone
  Vector backbone: pUC57-ΔBsaI
  Backbone size w/o insert (bp): 2708
  Modifications to backbone: Silent valine mutation (C->G) at position 1794 to destroy alternate BsaI restriction site in pUC57
Growth in bacteria
  Bacterial resistance: Ampicillin, 100 μg/mL
  Growth temperature: 37°C
  Growth strain: XL1 Blue
  Copy number: High Copy
Gene/Insert
  Gene/Insert name: TAL024 (alt names: O (Type IV - G/NN); δ / NNN / G)
  Insert size (bp): 119
  Cloning method: Restriction Enzyme; 5′ cloning site BbsI (destroyed during cloning); 3′ cloning site BamHI (not destroyed)
  Sequencing primers: 5′ OK163
Terms and licenses: Academic/Nonprofit Terms; Industry Terms: Not Available to Industry
How to cite: TAL024 was a gift from Keith Joung (Addgene plasmid # 32265 ; http://n2t.net/addgene:32265 ; RRID:Addgene_32265)
