LOCUS       Exported 866 bp ds-DNA linear SYN 10-AUG-2021
DEFINITION  synthetic linear DNA
ACCESSION   .
VERSION     .
KEYWORDS    TAL024
SOURCE      synthetic DNA construct
  ORGANISM  synthetic DNA construct
REFERENCE   1 (bases 1 to 866)
  AUTHORS   Sander JD, Cade L, Khayter C, Reyon D, Peterson RT, Joung JK, Yeh JR
  TITLE     Targeted gene disruption in somatic zebrafish cells using engineered
            TALENs.
  JOURNAL   Nat Biotechnol. 2011 Aug 5;29(8):697-8. doi: 10.1038/nbt.1934.
  PUBMED    21822241
REFERENCE   2 (bases 1 to 866)
  AUTHORS   .
  TITLE     Direct Submission
  JOURNAL   Exported Aug 10, 2021 from SnapGene Server 1.1.58
            http://www.snapgene.com
FEATURES             Location/Qualifiers
     source          1..866
                     /organism="synthetic DNA construct"
                     /mol_type="other DNA"
     primer_bind     14..36
                     /label=M13/pUC Forward
                     /note="In lacZ gene"
     primer_bind     28..45
                     /label=M13 Forward
                     /note="In lacZ gene. Also called M13-F20 or M13 (-21)
                     Forward"
     primer_bind     29..45
                     /label=M13 fwd
                     /note="common sequencing primer, one of multiple similar
                     variants"
     primer_bind     complement(256..272)
                     /label=M13 rev
                     /note="common sequencing primer, one of multiple similar
                     variants"
     primer_bind     complement(256..272)
                     /label=M13 Reverse
                     /note="In lacZ gene. Also called M13-rev"
     primer_bind     complement(269..291)
                     /label=M13/pUC Reverse
                     /note="In lacZ gene"
     protein_bind    280..296
                     /label=lac operator
                     /bound_moiety="lac repressor encoded by lacI"
                     /note="The lac repressor binds to the lac operator to
                     inhibit transcription in E. coli. This inhibition can be
                     relieved by adding lactose or
                     isopropyl-beta-D-thiogalactopyranoside (IPTG)."
     promoter        complement(304..334)
                     /label=lac promoter
                     /note="promoter for the E. coli lac operon"
     protein_bind    349..370
                     /label=CAP binding site
                     /bound_moiety="E. coli catabolite activator protein"
                     /note="CAP binding activates transcription in the presence
                     of cAMP."
     primer_bind     complement(487..504)
                     /label=L4440
                     /note="L4440 vector, forward primer"
     primer_bind     complement(738..757)
                     /label=pBR322ori-F
                     /note="pBR322 origin, forward primer"
ORIGIN
        1 acgccagggt tttcccagtc acgacgttgt aaaacgacgg ccagtgaatt cgagctcggt
       61 acctcgcgaa tgcatctaga gaagacaatt gacgcctgca caagtggtcg ccatcgccaa
      121 caacaacggc ggtaagcagg cgctggaaac agtacagcgc ctgctgcctg tactgtgcca
      181 ggatcatgga ctgaagagac cggatcccgg gcccgtcgac tgcagaggcc tgcatgcaag
      241 cttggcgtaa tcatggtcat agctgtttcc tgtgtgaaat tgttatccgc tcacaattcc
      301 acacaacata cgagccggaa gcataaagtg taaagcctgg ggtgcctaat gagtgagcta
      361 actcacatta attgcgttgc gctcactgcc cgctttccag tcgggaaacc tgtcgtgcca
      421 gctgcattaa tgaatcggcc aacgcgcggg gagaggcggt ttgcgtattg ggcgctcttc
      481 cgcttcctcg ctcactgact cgctgcgctc ggtcgttcgg ctgcggcgag cggtatcagc
      541 tcactcaaag gcggtaatac ggttatccac agaatcaggg gataacgcag gaaagaacat
      601 gtgagcaaaa ggccagcaaa aggccaggaa ccgtaaaaag gccgcgttgc tggcgttttt
      661 ccataggctc cgcccccctg acgagcatca caaaaatcga cgctcaagtc agaggtggcg
      721 aaacccgaca ggactataaa gataccaggc gtttccccct ggaagctccc tcgtgcgctc
      781 tcctgttccg accctgccgc ttaccggata cctgtccgcc tttctccctt cgggaagcgt
      841 ggcgctttct catagctcac gctgta
//
